Addgene plasmid #242774: pAAV-CAG-eGFP-ProteinC
Purpose: AAV transfer plasmid expressing eGFP-ProteinC under a CAG promoter.
Depositing lab: Andrew Payne. Depositing organization: E11 Bio, Convergent Research. Publication: Combinatorial protein barcodes enable self-correcting neuron tracing with nanoscale molecular context. Park SY, Sheridan A, An B, Jarvis E, Lyudchik J, Patton W, Axup JY, Chan SW, Damstra HGJ, Leible D, Leung KS, Magno CA, Meeran A, Michalska JM, Rieger F, Wang C, Wu M, Church GM, Funke J, Huffman T, Leeper KGC, Truckenbrodt S, Winnubst J, Kornfeld JMR, Boyden ES, Rodriques SG, Payne AC. bioRxiv 2025.09.26.678648 10.1101/2025.09.26.678648.
Backbone
  Vector backbone: pAAV-CAG-GFP (Addgene Plasmid 37825)
  Backbone manufacturer: Edward Boyden
  Vector type: AAV
Growth in bacteria
  Bacterial resistance: Ampicillin, 100 μg/mL
  Growth temperature: 30°C
  Growth strain: NEB Stable
  Copy number: High Copy
Gene/Insert
  Gene/Insert name: EGFP
  Species: Synthetic
  Promoter: CAG
  Tag / fusion protein: ProteinC (C terminal on insert)
  Cloning method: Gibson Cloning
Terms and licenses: Academic/Nonprofit Terms; Industry Terms: Not Available to Industry
Depositor comments: Please visit https://doi.org/10.1101/2025.09.26.678648 for bioRxiv preprint.
How to cite: pAAV-CAG-eGFP-ProteinC was a gift from Andrew Payne (Addgene plasmid # 242774 ; http://n2t.net/addgene:242774 ; RRID:Addgene_242774)
