[The description below was written by a language model from this plasmid's Addgene catalogue record and pLannotate feature annotations shown in this document.]
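Description:
pAAV-CAG-eGFP-ProteinC is an adeno-associated virus transfer plasmid of about 5.6 kb, built by Gibson cloning on the pAAV-CAG-GFP backbone. It is maintained in E. coli through a high-copy ColE1/pUC-type origin and selected with ampicillin via a β-lactamase gene driven by its own bla promoter. An f1 phage origin is also present. The short lacI, lacZα and multiple-cloning-site fragments in the annotation appear to be backbone remnants rather than functional parts. The record lists a recombination-deficient propagation strain, a common choice for plasmids carrying repeat-rich ITRs that are prone to rearrangement.

The payload sits between two AAV2 inverted terminal repeats, which define the segment that is replicated and packaged into AAV particles when helper and rep/cap functions are supplied in trans. Within this segment, on the reverse strand of the sequenced record, the CAG promoter drives EGFP. CAG is annotated here as a CMV enhancer fragment followed by chicken β-actin/rabbit β-globin intron pieces, and the small "HBB" hit most likely reflects the rabbit β-globin portion of that promoter. According to the catalogue, EGFP carries a C-terminal Protein C epitope tag. The tag is not separately annotated, but there is unannotated sequence between the EGFP coding region and the downstream elements where it would lie. A WPRE follows to enhance transcript stability and expression, and an SV40 polyadenylation signal terminates the message.

The construct provides strong, constitutive expression of an epitope-tagged fluorescent protein after AAV delivery. The associated publication concerns combinatorial protein barcodes for neuron tracing, which suggests that the tagged EGFP serves as one antibody-detectable barcode component.
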