Features (pLannotate 1.2.2; 17 found; start..end, strand, type, name):
    657..1245    +  rep_origin     ori: high-copy-number ColE1/pMB1/pBR322/pUC origin of replication
   1428..1484    +  CDS            lacI (fragment): lac repressor; lacI; The lac repressor binds to the lac operator to inhibit transcription in E. coli. This inhibition can be relieved by adding lactose or isopropyl-β-D-thiogalactopyranoside (IPTG).
   1478..1611    -  repeat_region  AAV2 ITR: inverted terminal repeat of adeno-associated virus serotype 2 inverted
   1682..1750    +  CDS            large T antigen (fragment): large T antigen from SV40 (simian virus 40)
   1773..1894    +  polyA_signal   SV40 poly(A) signal: SV40 polyadenylation signal
   1937..2525    -  misc_feature   WPRE: woodchuck hepatitis virus posttranscriptional regulatory element
   2525..2549    -  misc_feature   MCS (fragment): pBluescript multiple cloning site
   2715..3431    -  CDS            EGFP: EGFP is a basic (constitutively fluorescent) green fluorescent protein published in 1996, derived from Aequorea victoria. It is reported to be a rapidly-maturing weak dimer with moderate acid sensitivity.
   3437..3499    -  CDS            HBB (fragment): HBB_LEPEU - Experimental evidence at protein level: Swiss-Prot protein existence level 1. Involved in oxygen transport from the lung to the various peripheral tissues. From Lepus europaeus (European hare).
   3497..3627    -  intron         chimeric intron (fragment): chimera between introns from chicken β-actin and rabbit β-globin
   3716..3851    -  intron         hybrid intron (fragment): hybrid between chicken β-actin (CBA) and minute virus of mice (MMV) introns (Gray et al., 2011)
   4130..4378    -  enhancer       CMV enhancer (fragment): human cytomegalovirus immediate early enhancer
   4439..4571    +  repeat_region  AAV2 ITR (fragment): inverted terminal repeat of adeno-associated virus serotype 2 inverted
   4566..4635    +  CDS            lacZα (fragment): LacZα fragment of β-galactosidase; lacZ fragment
   4640..5068    +  rep_origin     f1 ori (sequence partly withheld): f1 bacteriophage origin of replication; arrow indicates direction of (+) strand synthesis
   5121..5225    +  promoter       AmpR promoter: bla
   5226..486     +  CDS            AmpR (across the origin): β-lactamase; bla; confers resistance to ampicillin, carbenicillin, and related antibiotics
>Addgene plasmid #242774 | pAAV-CAG-eGFP-ProteinC | addgene full sequence | sequence record 486995 | Addgene NGS Result
ACCATGAGTGATAACACTGCGGCCAACTTACTTCTGACAACGATCGGAGGACCGAAGGAGCTAACCGCTT
TTTTGCACAACATGGGGGATCATGTAACTCGCCTTGATCGTTGGGAACCGGAGCTGAATGAAGCCATACC
AAACGACGAGCGTGACACCACGATGCCTGTAGCAATGGCAACAACGTTGCGCAAACTATTAACTGGCGAA
CTACTTACTCTAGCTTCCCGGCAACAATTAATAGACTGGATGGAGGCGGATAAAGTTGCAGGACCACTTC
TGCGCTCGGCCCTTCCGGCTGGCTGGTTTATTGCTGATAAATCTGGAGCCGGTGAGCGTGGGTCTCGCGG
TATCATTGCAGCACTGGGGCCAGATGGTAAGCCCTCCCGTATCGTAGTTATCTACACGACGGGGAGTCAG
GCAACTATGGATGAACGAAATAGACAGATCGCTGAGATAGGTGCCTCACTGATTAAGCATTGGTAACTGT
CAGACCAAGTTTACTCATATATACTTTAGATTGATTTAAAACTTCATTTTTAATTTAAAAGGATCTAGGT
GAAGATCCTTTTTGATAATCTCATGACCAAAATCCCTTAACGTGAGTTTTCGTTCCACTGAGCGTCAGAC
CCCGTAGAAAAGATCAAAGGATCTTCTTGAGATCCTTTTTTTCTGCGCGTAATCTGCTGCTTGCAAACAA
AAAAACCACCGCTACCAGCGGTGGTTTGTTTGCCGGATCAAGAGCTACCAACTCTTTTTCCGAAGGTAAC
TGGCTTCAGCAGAGCGCAGATACCAAATACTGTTCTTCTAGTGTAGCCGTAGTTAGGCCACCACTTCAAG
AACTCTGTAGCACCGCCTACATACCTCGCTCTGCTAATCCTGTTACCAGTGGCTGCTGCCAGTGGCGATA
AGTCGTGTCTTACCGGGTTGGACTCAAGACGATAGTTACCGGATAAGGCGCAGCGGTCGGGCTGAACGGG
GGGTTCGTGCACACAGCCCAGCTTGGAGCGAACGACCTACACCGAACTGAGATACCTACAGCGTGAGCTA
TGAGAAAGCGCCACGCTTCCCGAAGGGAGAAAGGCGGACAGGTATCCGGTAAGCGGCAGGGTCGGAACAG
GAGAGCGCACGAGGGAGCTTCCAGGGGGAAACGCCTGGTATCTTTATAGTCCTGTCGGGTTTCGCCACCT
CTGACTTGAGCGTCGATTTTTGTGATGCTCGTCAGGGGGGCGGAGCCTATGGAAAAACGCCAGCAACGCG
GCCTTTTTACGGTTCCTGGCCTTTTGCTGGCCTTTTGCTCACATGTTCTTTCCTGCGTTATCCCCTGATT
CTGTGGATAACCGTATTACCGCCTTTGAGTGAGCTGATACCGCTCGCCGCAGCCGAACGACCGAGCGCAG
CGAGTCAGTGAGCGAGGAAGCGGAAGAGCGCCCAATACGCAAACCGCCTCTCCCCGCGCGTTGGCCGATT
CATTAATGCAGCTGCGCGCTCGCTCGCTCACTGAGGCCGCCCGGGCAAAGCCCGGGCGTCGGGCGACCTT
TGGTCGCCCGGCCTCAGTGAGCGAGCGAGCGCGCAGAGAGGGAGTGGCCAACTCCATCACTAGGGGTTCC
TTGTAGTTAATGATTAACCCGCCATGCTACTTATCTACGTAGCCATGCTCTAGGAAGATCCTTATCGATT
TTACCACATTTGTAGAGGTTTTACTTGCTTTAAAAAACCTCCCACATCTCCCCCTGAACCTGAAACATAA
AATGAATGCAATTGTTGTTGTTAACTTGTTTATTGCAGCTTATAATGGTTACAAATAAAGCAATAGCATC
ACAAATTTCACAAATAAAGCATTTTTTTCACTGCATTCTAGTTGTGGTTTGTCCAAACTCATCAATGTAT
CTTATCATGTCTGCTCGAAGCGGCCGCCCGGGTCGACGGTATCGATGCGGGGAGGCGGCCCAAAGGGAGA
TCCGACTCGTCTGAGGGCGAAGGCGAAGACGCGGAAGAGGCCGCAGAGCCGGCAGCAGGCCGCGGGAAGG
AAGGTCCGCTGGATTGAGGGCCGAAGGGACGTAGCAGAAGGACGTCCCGCGCAGAATCCAGGTGGCAACA
CAGGCGAGCAGCCAAGGAAAGGACGATGATTTCCCCGACAACACCACGGAATTGTCAGTGCCCAACAGCC
GAGCCCCTGTCCAGCAGCGGGCAAGGCAGGCGGCGATGAGTTCCGCCGTGGCAATAGGGAGGGGGAAAGC
GAAAGTCCCGGAAAGGAGCTGACAGGTGGTGGCAATGCCCCAACCAGTGGGGGTTGCGTCAGCAAACACA
GTGCACACCACGCCACGTTGCCTGACAACGGGCCACAACTCCTCATAAAGAGACAGCAACCAGGATTTAT
ACAAGGAGGAGAAAATGAAAGCCATACGGGAAGCAATAGCATGATACAAAGGCATTAAAGCAGCGTATCC
ACATAGCGTAAAAGGAGCAACATAGTTAAGAATACCAGTCAATCTTTCACAAATTTTGTAATCCAGAGGT
TGATTATCGATAAGCTTGATATCGAATTCTTATTTTCCGTCAATAAGTCGTGGATCAACTTGGTCCTCGC
TCCCTCCGCTTCCACCTTTACCGTCTATGAGTCGTGGGTCCACCTGGTCTTCTGACCCACCTGATCCGCC
CTTGCCATCAATCAATCTTGGGTCAACTTGATCCTCGGACCCCCCGCTCCCACCCTTGTACAGCTCGTCC
ATGCCGAGAGTGATCCCGGCGGCGGTCACGAACTCCAGCAGGACCATGTGATCGCGCTTCTCGTTGGGGT
CTTTGCTCAGGGCGGACTGGGTGCTCAGGTAGTGGTTGTCGGGCAGCAGCACGGGGCCGTCGCCGATGGG
GGTGTTCTGCTGGTAGTGGTCGGCGAGCTGCACGCTGCCGTCCTCGATGTTGTGGCGGATCTTGAAGTTC
ACCTTGATGCCGTTCTTCTGCTTGTCGGCCATGATATAGACGTTGTGGCTGTTGTAGTTGTACTCCAGCT
TGTGCCCCAGGATGTTGCCGTCCTCCTTGAAGTCGATGCCCTTCAGCTCGATGCGGTTCACCAGGGTGTC
GCCCTCGAACTTCACCTCGGCGCGGGTCTTGTAGTTGCCGTCGTCCTTGAAGAAGATGGTGCGCTCCTGG
ACGTAGCCTTCGGGCATGGCGGACTTGAAGAAGTCGTGCTGCTTCATGTGGTCGGGGTAGCGGCTGAAGC
ACTGCACGCCGTAGGTCAGGGTGGTCACGAGGGTGGGCCAGGGCACGGGCAGCTTGCCGGTGGTGCAAAT
GAACTTCAGGGTCAGCTTGCCGTAGGTGGCATCGCCCTCGCCCTCGCCGGACACGCTGAACTTGTGGCCG
TTTACGTCGCCGTCCAGCTCGACCAGGATGGGCACCACCCCGGTGAACAGCTCCTCGCCCTTGCTCACCA
TGGTGGCGGATCCAATTCTTTGCCAAAATGATGAGACAGCACAATAACCAGCACGTTGCCCAGGAGCTGT
AGGAAAAAGAAGAAGGCATGAACATGGTTAGCAGAGGCTCTAGAGCCGCCGGTCACACGCCAGAAGCCGA
ACCCCGCCCTGCCCCGTCCCCCCCGAAGGCAGCCGTCCCCCCGCGGACAGCCCCGAGCCGCTCCCCCCGC
ACAAAGGGCCCTCCCGGAGCCCCTCAAGGCTTTCACGCAGCCACAGAAAAGAAACAAGCCGTCATTAAAC
CAAGCGCTAATTACAGCCCGGAGGAGAAGGGCCGTCCCGCCCGCTCACCTGTGGGAGTAACGCGGTCAGT
CAGAGCCGGGGCGGGCGGCGCGAGGCGGCGGCGGAGCGGGGCACGGGGCGAAGGCAGCGCGCAGCGACTC
CCGCCCGCCGCGCGCTTCGCTTTTTATAGGGCCGCCGCCGCCGCCGCCTCGCCATAAAAGGAAACTTTCG
GAGCGCGCCGCTCTGATTGGCTGCCGCCGCMCCYCYCCSCCYCSCCCCCSCCCCSCCCCCCSCCCCCCCC
CCCCCCCCCYGGCGCSCSCCCCCCCCCCCCCNGCCCCCATCGCTGCACAAAATAATTAAAAAATAAATAA
ATACAAAATTGGGGGTGGGGAGGGGGGGGAGATGGGGAGAGTGAAGCAGAACGTGGGGCTCACCTCGACC
ATGGTAATAGCGATGACTAATACGTAGATGTACTGCCAAGTAGGAAAGTCCCATAAGGTCATGTACTGGG
CATAATGCCAGGCGGGCCATTTACCGTCATTGACGTCAATAGGGGGCGTACTTGGCATATGATACACTTG
ATGTACTGCCAAGTGGGCAGTTTACCGTAAATACTCCACCCATTGACGTCAATGGAAAGTCCCTATTGGC
GTTACTATGGGAACATACGTCATTATTGACGTCAATGGTACTCTTCCTAGAGCATGGCTACGTAGATAAG
TAGCATGGCGGGTTAATCATTAACTACAAGGAACCCCTAGTGATGGAGTTGGCCACTCCCTCTCTGCGCG
CTCGCTCGCTCACTGAGGCCGGGCGACCAAAGGTCGCCCGACGCCCGGGCTTTGCCCGGGCGGCCTCAGT
GAGCGAGCGAGCGCGCAGCTGGCGTAATAGCGAAGAGGCCCGCACCGATCGCCCTTCCCAACAGTTGCGC
AGCCTGAATGGCGAATGGG
[124 nt withheld, positions 4640-4763]
C
[91 nt withheld, positions 4765-4855]
A
[49 nt withheld, positions 4857-4905]
CCTTTGACGTTGGAGTCCACGTTCTTT
[37 nt withheld, positions 4933-4969]
ACCCTATCTCGGTCTATTCTTTTGATTTATAAGGGATTTTGCCGATTTCGGCCTATTGGTTAAAAAATGA
GCTGATTTAACAAAAATTTAACGCGAATTTTAACAAAATATTAACGCTTACAATTTAGGTGGCACTTTTC
GGGGAAATGTGCGCGGAACCCCTATTTGTTTATTTTTCTAAATACATTCAAATATGTATCCGCTCATGAG
ACAATAACCCTGATAAATGCTTCAATAATATTGAAAAAGGAAGAGTATGAGTATTCAACATTTCCGTGTC
GCCCTTATTCCCTTTTTTGCGGCATTTTGCCTTCCTGTTTTTGCTCACCCAGAAACGCTGGTGAAAGTAA
AAGATGCTGAAGATCAGTTGGGTGCACGAGTGGGTTACATCGAACTGGATCTCAACAGCGGTAAGATCCT
TGAGAGTTTTCGCCCCGAAGAACGTTTTCCAATGATGAGCACTTTTAAAGTTCTGCTATGTGGCGCGGTA
TTATCCCGTATTGACGCCGGGCAAGAGCAACTCGGTCGCCGCATACACTATTCTCAGAATGACTTGGTTG
AGTACTCACCAGTCACAGAAAAGCATCTTACGGATGGCATGACAGTAAGAGAATTATGCAGTGCTGCCAT
A
